>Addgene plasmid #168161 | pMS28: pTns(PmcCAST)_ΔTniQ,ΔTnsD | addgene full sequence | sequence record 330861 | Addgene NGS Result
CTGCTGCGCCTTATCCGGTAACTGTTCACTTGAGTCCAACCCGGAAAAGCACGGTAAAACGCCACTGGCA
GCAGCCATTGGTAACTGGGAGTTCGCAGAGGATTTGTTTAGCTAAACACGCGGTTGCTCTTGAAGTGTGC
GCCAAAGTCCGGCTACACTGGAAGGACAGATTTGGTTGCTGTGCTCTGCGAAAGCCAGTTACCACGGTTA
AGCAGTTCCCCAACTGACTTAACCTTCGATCAAACCACCTCCCCAGGTGGTTTTTTCGAAGGTTAAGTCA
GTTGGGGAACTGCTTAACCTTCGATCAAACCACCTCCCCAGGTGGTTTTTTCGTTTACAGGGCAAAAGAT
TACGCGCAGAAAAAAAGGATCTCAAGAAGATCCTTTGATCTTTTCTACTGAACCGCTCTAGATTTCAGTG
CAATTTATCTCTTCAAATGTAGCACCTGAAGTCAGCCCCATACGATATAAGTTGTAATTCTCATGTTAGT
CATGCCCCGCGCCCACCGGAAGGAGCTGACTGGGTTGAAGGCTCTCAAGGGCATCGGTCGAGATCCCGGT
GCCTAATGAGTGAGCTAACTTACATTAATTGCGTTGCGCTCACTGCCCGCTTTCCAGTCGGGAAACCTGT
CGTGCCAGCTGCATTAATGAATCGGCCAACGCGCGGGGAGAGGCGGTTTGCGTATTGGGCGCCAGGGTGG
TTTTTCTTTTCACCAGTGAGACGGGCAACAGCTGATTGCCCTTCACCGCCTGGCCCTGAGAGAGTTGCAG
CAAGCGGTCCACGCTGGTTTGCCCCAGCAGGCGAAAATCCTGTTTGATGGTGGTTAACGGCGGGATATAA
CATGAGCTGTCTTCGGTATCGTCGTATCCCACTACCGAGATGTCCGCACCAACGCGCAGCCCGGACTCGG
TAATGGCGCGCATTGCGCCCAGCGCCATCTGATCGTTGGCAACCAGCATCGCAGTGGGAACGATGCCCTC
ATTCAGCATTTGCATGGTTTGTTGAAAACCGGACATGGCACTCCAGTCGCCTTCCCGTTCCGCTATCGGC
TGAATTTGATTGCGAGTGAGATATTTATGCCAGCCAGCCAGACGCAGACGCGCCGAGACAGAACTTAATG
GGCCCGCTAACAGCGCGATTTGCTGGTGACCCAATGCGACCAGATGCTCCACGCCCAGTCGCGTACCGTC
TTCATGGGAGAAAATAATACTGTTGATGGGTGTCTGGTCAGAGACATCAAGAAATAACGCCGGAACATTA
GTGCAGGCAGCTTCCACAGCAATGGCATCCTGGTCATCCAGCGGATAGTTAATGATCAGCCCACTGACGC
GTTGCGCGAGAAGATTGTGCACCGCCGCTTTACAGGCTTCGACGCCGCTTCGTTCTACCATCGACACCAC
CACGCTGGCACCCAGTTGATCGGCGCGAGATTTAATCGCCGCGACAATTTGCGACGGCGCGTGCAGGGCC
AGACTGGAGGTGGCAACGCCAATCAGCAACGACTGTTTGCCCGCCAGTTGTTGTGCCACGCGGTTGGGAA
TGTAATTCAGCTCCGCCATCGCCGCTTCCACTTTTTCCCGCGTTTTCGCAGAAACGTGGCTGGCCTGGTT
CACCACGCGGGAAACGGTCTGATAAGAGACACCGGCATACTCTGCGACATCGTATAACGTTACTGGTTTC
ACATTCACCACCCTGAATTGACTCTCTTCCGGGCGCTATCATGCCATACCGCGAAAGGTTTTGCGCCATT
CGATGGTGTCAAGCGGCTATTTAACGACCCTCGGGATCTCGACGCTCTCCCTTATGCGACTCCTGCATTA
GGAAATTAATACGACTCACTATAGGGGAATTGTGAGCGGATAACAATTCCCCTGTAGAAATAATTTTGTT
TAACTTTAATAAGGAGATATACCATGAAAGAGCAATTTGAACAATGGGTTGCTCGCCTTCAAATATCCGA
GGCAGGGCAAAAAATTATTGAGAAAGTTCGCTCATCTGAGCCATCCCGTCGCGTTGGTGGCGGTAGCAAG
AATGTTTCGGGACGCTACCCTAGTCGCAAGATGGGAGTCACGATTCAATTTGAGTCTCATCGGGTTGAAC
TGCCAATTATCTATCAGTTAGAACATGATAAAGATGTTCTAGAATTCTACGATCAACCACCGCAAATTAA
ACTTGACTATCAAGCAAGTAACGGACGTAGATTAGGCGTTTTACACACCCCAGATTTATTTGTCATCCGA
ACCAATTCGGCTGGTTGGGAAGAGTGTAAAACTGAGCAGGATTTGAAAAAACTAGCAGAGAAAAACCCCA
ATCGTTACTTTTACTCTGAAGAAAATAATCAATGGCATTCCTTGCCAGGAGAAGTTTATGCTAACCAGTT
TGGGCTTTATCACCGCATTCATTCAGATCGCGAAATCAATTGGGTTCTGCAACGTAATTTGCAATTTTTA
GAAGATTATTATCGCTCAGAATCTCTAGTAGTGGAAGAAGCGATCGCTCAATCATTACTTGCAATTGTGT
CATCTCAACCAGGAATCACTTTAGCAGAATTACTCAATCGGTCAACAGGAGCTAAATCTGACGATATCTA
CACCTTAATTATTCAAGAGCAAATCTATATTGATTTAAATGCTACACCACTAGCTGAACCAGAAAGATGT
CTAATCTTCCGTGACGAGCAAACTGCTAGTGCTTATAGATTAATGGTTGAGCAACCAAGTGTAAGTCTTC
CGGCTATCTCTCCTGTAGTCAATATTGTTACTGGAGCAACTGTTAGTTGGGACGGCAAAGGTTTAAATAT
CATCCATGTTGGAGAAACAGAGGTTATACTTGGCGCAGAAAATAATCAGTTAATTGAACTCAAAAAAGCT
ATATTTGAGAATCTGGTTCGCCAAGGAAAAATCACAAGTCTCCAAACACCAGAAAAAACAGCTATTAGCA
CAGAATCTTGGCAGCGATTTCATCAAGCTAGTCCTGAAGACCAAGCAGAAGCCCTTGAACGCTACAAAAC
TATCGAACCTTACTTAAACGGACATCCTCCAGAAAACGAAACAATACCAGCCCGTACCATTCGTCACTGG
AAAGCTAAATATTTAATTGCAATTCAAAAATACGGTTGCGGCTACATTGGGCTTTTGTCCCATCGCAGTG
TCAAAGGTAATCGACAGCGCAAGCTGCCCGAAGACACCTTAGCAATTATGGAGAAGTTTATTTTAGAAGA
CTATGAAACTCTTAAACAAAAAAGAATGTGGGAGGTTCACGCGGCTTTAGTTCGAGCTTGCGAAGAAGCT
GGTGTAATTGCTCCGAGCTATAAAGCATTTACCAAAGAAGTACAACGCCGGACTGGTTACGAACAGACTA
AAAAACGCCAAGGTCGTCGTGCCGCTTATCAGCATGAATCCTTCTATTGGGAGCTTGCTATAACTACCCC
AAGACACGGCGATCGCCCTTTTGAAATTGGGCATATAGATCATACTGAGTTAGATGTAGAGCTAGTTTGC
TCTGATACAGGTCGCAATCTTGGCAGACCTTGGGCAACATTTCTCGTAGATGCTTATTCACGGCGATTGC
TGGCAGTTTACCTAACGTTTGACTCACCCTCATATCGTTCTTGCTTAATGGTGCTAAGAATTTGTGTCAA
GCGTCATGGCAGGCTTCCCCAAATTGTAGTGGTAGATAACGGTGCAGAGTTTCACAGCGTTTACTTTGAA
ACACTACTAGCTACTTTTGAATGTACAAAAAAGCAAAGACCCCCAGCCAAAGCTCGTTTTGGTTCGGTTT
GCGAACGCCTATTTGGAACTTCCAATACTCAATTTGTCCATAACTTACTTGGTAATACACAAATCACTCG
TAATGTCCGCCAAGTCACTAAGTCAGTTAACCCTAAAAATCTAGCTGTATGGACACTTGGTTTACTTTAT
GAATATCTTTGTGCTTGGGCTTACGAAGTTTATGATACAGACGAACATCCGGCACTTTTCCAGAGTCCGA
GGGATGCGTTTGCTGCGGGTATGGCGATTGGAGGCAGTCGGGTTCACCGCATGATTCCTTACGATGAAAA
CTTTCAGATTCTTACCCTACCTACAACCTCAGAGGGAAAAGCAAAAGTTCAAGTTGGACGCGGCATAAAA
ATTAACTACATATACTACTGGTCTAATAGTTTCCGCGATCCTCAAATTGAAAATACCTCTGTGCAGATAA
GATACGACCCGTTTAATATTGGCATCGCTTACGCCTTTGTTCGAGGACAGTGGGTACAGTGTATCTCTCA
ATATTATGCAGAACTCCAAGGTCGTTCAGAAAAAGAACTGAAGTTAGCTAGTATCGAGTTACGCAAACAC
TATTCAAATCATACACAACAATCTAAAGTTTCGGCTAAGAATTTAGCAGAATTTTTAGCATCGGTAGAAG
CTCAAGAAGCTCTATTAGAACAGCGTTCCTATGATGCAGAAGTTAAGGAAGTCTTTAGGGTAATCGAGGG
TGGAAAAGCGACAACAAGCCGTAACGAAGAACCAAAACTTATTCAAGTTACTTTTGCCAATACCGATTTT
CAAGCGGATGAAGATGAAGCGATCGTCCCAGAAACACTTGTAGTGTATGAGGAGTTTTAACTATGACAAA
ATCTACTGGATTTCCGCTTGAACTCCTCACACGGCCTGCTACAGAAAGGCTTGCTTACTTTGAAAATTAC
ACCGTAGCGCATCCTCGACTTAAAGAAGTCTATGAAATTCTCATGCGAACGATTGCCGAACCAGCAGGAG
CTTCATTTATCTTTGTTTACGGTGCTAGTGGTGTTGGTAAAACAACTTTGCGACTCCGCGTTGAGCAGAA
ATTAACAGAACTAGCATTACCTAAATTGGAAAGCGATCGCGCTCGTGTTCCTGTTGTTGGTATTGAAGCT
ATAGCGCCAGAATCGAGATACTTCAACTGGAAAGAATACTACACACGCGCCTTAATTACTTTGGAAGAAC
CATTAATCGATCACAAGTTTGATTACGGTGTGCGTGGTATCTCTCGCGATAATTTTGGCAAAATTAATGT
TGAGTCGAAAGTAGTTGCACCTGCTCTACGCAGAGCTTTAGAAAATGCTCTCATCCATCGTCATCCAGAC
GTATTTTTTGTAGATGAAGCACAACATTTTGGTAAGGTGGCAAGCGGATACAAACTACAAGATCAATTAG
ACTGTCTCAAATCTTTAGCAAATATGACAGGCATCTTGCACTGTCTATTAGGAACATACGAACTACTTAC
ATTCCGTAATTTGAGCGGTCAACTCTCACGTCGTAGTGTTGATATTCATTTCCGCCGTTATTGTGCTGAT
AGCCCAGAAGATGTACAGGCTTTTAAGAGTGTGTTGTTAACTTTTCAACAGCATCTGCCACTAGCAGAAA
CTCCAAATTTAGTCGATCATTGGGAATATTTTTACGAACGTACTTTAGGATGTATTGGCACACTGAAAGA
TTGGCTGAAGCGTGTTCTTAGTGATGCTTTGGATCGAGAAGCAACAACAATCACTCTCAAAGATTTACAA
AAACGTGCTTTGTCGGTTGCTCAGTGTCAGAAAATGTTCAAGGAAATTCAAGAGGGTGAACGACAATTAT
CTGAAACAGAAGCAGATGTGCAAAACTTACGCTCTGCATTAGGACTTGGCGCAAAACCAATTGTGCTACC
CGAAGAAACCCCAAAAACTACTCGTCCGCCAGGAAAGGTTGGCAAACGCAAACCTAAAAGAGATCCCATC
GGAGTGCAGCAAGATGTTAGCTAGCTTAAGTCGAACAGAAAGTAATCGTATTGTACACGGCCGCATAATC
GAAATTAATACGACTCACTATAGGGGAATTGTGAGCGGATAACAATTCCCCATCTTAGTATATTAGTTAA
GTATAAGAAGGAGATATACATATGGCAGATCTCAATTGGATATCGGCCGGCCACGCGATCGCTGACGTCG
GTACCCTCGAGTCTGGTAAAGAAACCGCTGCTGCGAAATTTGAACGCCAGCACATGGACTCGTCTACTAG
CGCAGCTTAATTAACCTAGGCTGCTGCCACCGCTGAGCAATAACTAGCATAACCCCTTGGGGCCTCTAAA
CGGGTCTTGAGGGGTTTTTTGCTGAAACCTCAGGCATTTGAGAAGCACACGGTCACACTGCTTCCGGTAG
TGCCCTGAACCGACGACCGGGTCATCGTGGCCGGATCTTGCGGCCCCTCGGCTTGAACGAATTGTTAGAC
ATTATTTGCCGACTACCTTGGTGATCTCGCCTTTCACGTAGTGGACAAATTCTTCCAACTGATCTGCGCG
CGAGGCCAAGCGATCTTCTTCTTGTCCAAGATAAGCCTGTCTAGCTTCAAGTATGACGGGCTGATACTGG
GCCGGCAGGCGCTCCATTGCCCAGTCGGCAGCGACATCCTTCGGCGCGATTTTGCCGGTTACTGCGCTGT
ACCAAATGCGGGACAACGTAAGCACTACATTTCGCTCATCGCCAGCCCAGTCGGGCGGCGAGTTCCATAG
CGTTAAGGTTTCATTTAGCGCCTCAAATAGATCCTGTTCAGGAACCGGATCAAAGAGTTCCTCCGCCGCT
GGACCTACCAAGGCAACGCTATGTTCTCTTGCTTTTGTCAGCAAGATAGCCAGATCAATGTCGATCGTGG
CTGGCTCGAAGATACCTGCAAGAATGTCATTGCGCTGCCATTCTCCAAATTGCAGTTCGCGCTTAGCTGG
ATAACGCCACGGAATGATGTCGTCGTGCACAACAATGGTGACTTCTACAGCGCGGAGAATCTCGCTCTCT
CCAGGGGAAGCCGAAGTTTCCAAAAGGTCGTTGATCAAAGCTCGCCGCGTTGTTTCATCAAGCCTTACGG
TCACCGTAACCAGCAAATCAATATCACTGTGTGGCTTCAGGCCGCCATCCACTGCGGAGCCGTACAAATG
TACGGCCAGCAACGTCGGTTCGAGATGGCGCTCGATGACGCCAACTACCTCTGATAGTTGAGTCGATACT
TCGGCGATCACCGCTTCCCTCATACTCTTCCTTTTTCAATATTATTGAAGCATTTATCAGGGTTATTGTC
TCATGAGCGGATACATATTTGAATGTATTTAGAAAAATAAACAAATAGCTAGCTCACTCGGTCGCTACGC
TCCGGGCGTGAGACTGCGGCGGGCGCTGCGGACACATACAAAGTTACCCACAGATTCCGTGGATAAGCAG
GGGACTAACATGTGAGGCAAAACAGCAGGGCCGCGCCGGTGGCGTTTTTCCATAGGCTCCGCCCTCCTGC
CAGAGTTCACATAAACAGACGCTTTTCCGGTGCATCTGTGGGAGCCGTGAGGCTCAACCATGAATCTGAC
AGTACGGGCGAAACCCGACAGGACTTAAAGATCCCCACCGTTTCCGGCGGGTCGCTCCCTCTTGCGCTCT
CCTGTTCCGACCCTGCCGTTTACCGGATACCTGTTCCGCCTTTCTCCCTTACGGGAAGTGTGGCGCTTTC
TCATAGCTCACACACTGGTATCTCGGCTCGGTGTAGGTCGTTCGCTCCAAGCTGGGCTGTAAGCAAGAAC
TCCCCGTTCAGCCCGA
Features (pLannotate 1.2.2; 17 found; start..end, strand, type, name):
    293..390     -  rep_origin     CloDF13 ori (fragment): Plasmids containing the CloDF13 (CDF) origin of replication can be propagated in E. coli cells that contain additional plasmids with compatible origins.
    487..551     -  CDS            TcR (fragment): tetracycline efflux protein; tet; confers resistance to tetracycline
    566..587     -  protein_bind   CAP binding site: CAP binding activates transcription in the presence of cAMP. E. coli catabolite activator protein
    600..1682    -  CDS            lacI: lac repressor; lacI; The lac repressor binds to the lac operator to inhibit transcription in E. coli. This inhibition can be relieved by adding lactose or isopropyl-β-D-thiogalactopyranoside (IPTG).
   1683..1760    -  promoter       lacI promoter: lacI
   1789..1824    -  CDS            TcR (fragment): tetracycline efflux protein; tet; confers resistance to tetracycline
   1827..1845    +  promoter       T7 promoter: promoter for bacteriophage T7 RNA polymerase
   1846..1870    +  protein_bind   lac operator: The lac repressor binds to the lac operator to inhibit transcription in E. coli. This inhibition can be relieved by adding lactose or isopropyl-β-D-thiogalactopyranoside (IPTG). lac repressor encoded by lacI
   1885..1907    +  RBS            RBS: efficient ribosome binding site from bacteriophage T7 gene 10 (Olins and Rangwala, 1989)
   5816..5834    +  promoter       T7 promoter: promoter for bacteriophage T7 RNA polymerase
   5835..5859    +  protein_bind   lac operator: The lac repressor binds to the lac operator to inhibit transcription in E. coli. This inhibition can be relieved by adding lactose or isopropyl-β-D-thiogalactopyranoside (IPTG). lac repressor encoded by lacI
   5968..6009    +  CDS            S-Tag (fragment): affinity and epitope tag derived from pancreatic ribonuclease A
   6039..6056    +  CDS            SET1 (fragment): solubility-enhancement tag derived from T7 phage gene 10B
   6064..6111    +  terminator     T7 terminator: transcription terminator for bacteriophage T7 RNA polymerase
   6232..7023    -  CDS            SmR: aminoglycoside adenylyltransferase (Murphy, 1985); aadA; confers resistance to spectinomycin and streptomycin
   7024..7115    -  promoter       AmpR promoter: bla
   7163..268     -  rep_origin     CloDF13 ori (fragment) (across the origin): Plasmids containing the CloDF13 (CDF) origin of replication can be propagated in E. coli cells that contain additional plasmids with compatible origins.
