[The description below was written by a language model from this plasmid's Addgene catalogue record and pLannotate feature annotations shown in this document.]
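Description:
pMS28: pTns(PmcCAST)_ΔTniQ,ΔTnsD is a bacterial expression plasmid built on the pCDFDuet-1 backbone for inducible production of a subset of the transposition proteins of PmcCAST, a CRISPR-associated transposon from the cyanobiont of the lichen Peltigera membranacea (strain 210A). It replicates from the CloDF13 (CDF) origin, recorded as low copy, which is compatible with other common origins, so the plasmid can coexist in E. coli with additional plasmids. Selection is by spectinomycin through the aadA (SmR) aminoglycoside adenylyltransferase gene, driven here by a bla-type promoter.

The insert encodes TnsAB and TnsC, while the name indicates that the target-selection components TniQ and TnsD have been deleted. The automated feature table does not annotate these coding sequences. It does show a T7 promoter with an adjacent lac operator and a T7 gene 10 ribosome binding site, followed by an unannotated stretch of nearly 4 kb that is the likely location of the insert. Downstream lie the second Duet T7 promoter/lac operator, residual S-tag sequence from the second cloning site, and a T7 terminator. The short TcR and SET1 fragment hits appear to be backbone remnants or annotation artefacts rather than functional elements. A plasmid-borne lacI gene with its own promoter supplies the lac repressor, so expression requires a host providing T7 RNA polymerase and is switched on by IPTG or lactose.

The record supports use as a helper plasmid supplying the core transposase machinery without TniQ or TnsD. Such a deletion variant would plausibly be used alongside compatible plasmids to test how these factors contribute to CAST homing and target selection.
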