Addgene plasmid #168161: pMS28: pTns(PmcCAST)_ΔTniQ,ΔTnsD
Purpose: Inducible expression of PmcCAST TnsAB and TnsC proteins.
Depositing lab: Feng Zhang. Depositing organization: Broad Institute. Publication: Dual modes of CRISPR-associated transposon homing. Saito M, Ladha A, Strecker J, Faure G, Neumann E, Altae-Tran H, Macrae RK, Zhang F. Cell. 2021 Apr 29;184(9):2441-2453.e18. doi: 10.1016/j.cell.2021.03.006. Epub 2021 Mar 25. PubMed 33770501.
Backbone
  Vector backbone: pCDFDuet-1
  Backbone manufacturer: Millipore Sigma
  Vector type: Bacterial Expression
Growth in bacteria
  Bacterial resistance: Spectinomycin, 50 μg/mL
  Growth temperature: 37°C
  Growth strain: NEB Stable
  Copy number: Low Copy
Gene/Insert
  Gene/Insert name: PmcCAST Tns proteins (TnsAB and TnsC)
  Species: Peltigera membranacea cyanobiont 210A
Terms and licenses: Academic/Nonprofit Terms; Industry Terms: Not Available to Industry
How to cite: pMS28: pTns(PmcCAST)_ΔTniQ,ΔTnsD was a gift from Feng Zhang (Addgene plasmid # 168161 ; http://n2t.net/addgene:168161 ; RRID:Addgene_168161)
